>Addgene plasmid #184817 | pDestTol2-QUAS:GCaMP7a | addgene full sequence | sequence record 366107 | Addgene NGS Result
CCACCTAAATTGTAAGCGTTAATATTTTGTTAAAATTCGCGTTAAATTTTTGTTAAATCAGCTCATTTTT
TAACCAATAGGCCGAAATCGGCAAAATCCCTTATAAATCAAAAGAATAGACCGAGATAGGGT
[37 nt withheld, positions 133-169]
AAAGAACGTGGACTCCAACGTCAAAGG
[32 nt withheld, positions 197-228]
GCTGGCTAAGAACTCATCAGCCTCCCCGGTCCATCTACCCACGTACCAATGCACCAATTGGCCACAATGA
CGGCTACTACATGGTGCCATTCCTTCCTCTTTATAGGAATGGAGACTACCTCCTGTCCAACAATGCTCTT
GGATACGAGTACGCCTACCTGTTGGACCCAGGTCATTGCACAACACCAGAAATGCCCTCTGATCTGCAAA
AGACGTGAATATCTGTTCAGACACCCATATCCACTCTGTTCCACACAGGTCAGAGGTTTGTCCAGGAGTT
CTTGACAGAGGTGTAAAAAGTACTCAAAAATTTTACTCAAGTGAAAGTACAAGTACTTAGGGAAAATTTT
ACTCAATTAAAAGTAAAAGTATCTGGCTAGAATCTTACTTGAGTAAAAGTAAAAAAGTACTCCATTAAAA
TTGTACTTGAGTATTAAGGAAGTAAAAGTAAAAGCAAGAAAGAAAACTAGAGATTCTTGTTTAAGCTTTT
AATCTCAAAAAACATTAAATGAAATGCATACAAGGTTTTATCCTGCTTTAGAACTGTTTGTATTTAATTA
TCAAACTATAAGACAGACAATCTAATGCCAGTACACGCTACTCAAAGTTGTAAAACCTCAGATTTAACTT
CAGTAGAAGCTGATTCTCAAAATTGTTAGTGTCAAGCCTAGCTCTTTTGGGGCTGAAAAGCAATCCTGCA
GTGCTGAAAAGCCTCTCACAGGCAGCCGATGCGGGAAGAGGTGTATTAGTCTTGATAGAGAGGCTGCAAA
TAGCAGGAAACGTGAGCAGAGACTCCCTGGTGTCTGAAACACAGGCCAGATGGGCCCTCGAGCAGGAAAC
AGCTATGACCATGATTACGCCAAGCTATCAACTTTGTATAGAAAAGTTGGGGTAATCGCTTATCCTCGGA
TAAACAATTATCCTCACGGGTAATCGCTTATCCGCTCGGGTAATCGCTTATCCTCGGGTAATCGCTTATC
CTTGCAAGGGTCGACTCTAGAGGGTATATAATGGATCCCATCGCGTCTCAGCCTCACTTTGAGCTCCTCC
ACACGAATTCCCTCGACCTCGAAGACGCGTCAAGTTTGTACAAAAAAGCAGGCTATGCGCGGCAGCCACC
ACCACCACCACGGCATGGCATCAATGACCGGCGGCCAGCAGATGGGAAGAGACCTGTATGACGACGACGA
CAAAGACCTGGCCACCATGGTGGATAGCTCTAGAAGGAAGTGGAATAAAACTGGCCACGCCGTGCGCGCA
ATTGGTAGACTGTCCTCACTGGAGAACGTCTACATCAAGGCAGACAAGCAGAAAAACGGCATCAAGGCTA
ACTTCAAGATCAGGCACAACATCGAGGATGGAGGCGTGCAGCTGGCATACCATTATCAGCAGAACACCCC
TATCGGAGACGGCCCTGTGCTGCTGCCAGATAACCACTACCTGTCAGTCCAGAATAAGCTGAGTAAAGAC
CCAAACGAAAAACGCGATCATATGGTGCTGCTGGAGTTCGTCACAGCTGCCGGTATTACCCTGGGAATGG
ACGAGCTGTATAAAGGTGGAACAGGCGGTTCTATGGTGTCCAAGGGAGAGGAACTGTTCACCGGAGTGGT
CCCCATCCTGGTGGAGCTGGACGGCGATGTCAACGGTCATAAATTTAGTGTGAGCGGTGAAGGAGAGGGC
GATGCTACTTACGGAAAGCTGACACTGAAATTCATCTGTACAACCGGAAAGCTGCCTGTGCCATGGCCCA
CACTGGTCACTACACTGACCTACGGAGTGCAGTGCTTTAGCAGGTATCCCGACCACATGAAGCAGCATGA
TTTCTTTAAATCTGCAATGCCTGAAGGCTACATCCAGGAGAGAACTATTTTCTTTAAGGACGATGGATAC
TACAAAACTAGGGCTGAAGTGAAGTTCGAGGGCGACACACTGGTGAACCGCATCGTCCTGAAGGGAATCG
ACTTCAAGGAAGATGGAAACATCCTGGGCCACAAACTCGAGTACAATACTAGAGATCAGCTGACAGAGGA
GCAGATTGCTGAGTTCAAAGAGGCCTTCAGCCTGTTTGACAAGGATGGCGACGGTACAATCACCACTAAG
GAGCTGGGCACCGTGCTGAGGTCTCTGGGTCAGAACCCAACAGAGGCCGAGCTGCAGGACATGATCAACG
AGGTGGATGCAGACGGAGATGGCACTATTGATTTCCCCGAGTTTCTGACAATGATGGCTCGCAAGATGAA
ATACACCGACTCAGAGGAAGAGATCAGGGAGGCCTTCCGCGTGTTTGATAAAGACGGTGACGGATACATT
AGTGCAGCTGAGCTGAGACATGTGATGACCAATCTGGGAGAGAAGCTGACTGACGAGGAAGTGGATGAGA
TGATCAGGGAGGCAGATATTGACGGCGATGGTCAGGTGGACTATGAGGAGTTCGTGCAGATGATGACCGC
TAAGTAGACCCAGCTTTCTTGTACAAAGTGGGGGATCCAGACATGATAAGATACATTGATGAGTTTGGAC
AAACCACAACTAGAATGCAGTGAAAAAAATGCTTTATTTGTGAAATTTGTGATGCTATTGCTTTATTTGT
AACCATTATAAGCTGCAATAAACAAGTTAACAACAACAATTGCATTCATTTTATGTTTCAGGTTCAGGGG
GAGGTGTGGGAGGTTTTTTCCAACTTTATTATACATAGTTGATAATTCACTGGCCGTCGTTTTACGGTAC
CATCGATGATGATCCAGACATGATAAGATACATTGATGAGTTTGGACAAACCACAACTAGAATGCAGTGA
AAAAAATGCTTTATTTGTGAAATTTGTGATGCTATTGCTTTATTTGTAACCATTATAAGCTGCAATAAAC
AAGTTAACAACAACAATTGCATTCATTTTATGTTTCAGGTTCAGGGGGAGGTGTGGGAGGTTTTTTAAAG
CAAGTAAAACCTCTACAAATGTGGTATGGCTGATTATGATCCTCTAGATCAGATCTGCGAAGATACGGCC
ACGGGTGCTCTTGATCCTGTGGCTGATTTTGGACTGTGCTGCTCGCAGCTGCTGATGAATCACATACTTC
CTCCATTTTCTTCCACTGATTGACTGTTATAATTTCCCTAATTTCCAGGTCAAGGTGCTGTGCATTGTGG
TAATAGATGTGACATGACGTCACTTCCAAAGGACCAATGAACATGTCTGACCAATTTCATATAATGTGAA
AACGATTTTCATAGGCAGAATAAATAACATTTAAATTAAACTGGGCATCAGCGCAATTCAATTGGTTTGG
TAATAGCAAGGGAAAATAGAATGAAGTGATCTCCAAAAAATAAGTACTTTTTGACTGTAAATAAAATTGT
AAGGAGTAAAAAGTACTTTTTTTTCTAAAAAAATGTAATTAAGTAAAAGTAAAAGTATTGATTTTTAATT
GTACTCAAGTAAAGTAAAAATCCCCAAAAATAATACTTAAGTACAGTAATCAAGTAAAATTACTCAAGTA
CTTTACACCTCTGGTTCTTGACCCCCTACCTTCAGCAAGCCCAGCAGATCCACTAGTTCTAGAGCGGCCG
CCACCGCGGTGGAGCTCCAGCTTTTGTTCCCTTTAGTGAGGGTTAATTGCGCGCTTGGCGTAATCATGGT
CATAGCTGTTTCCTGTGTGAAATTGTTATCCGCTCACAATTCCACACAACATACGAGCCGGAAGCATAAA
GTGTAAAGCCTGGGGTGCCTAATGAGTGAGCTAACTCACATTAATTGCGTTGCGCTCACTGCCCGCTTTC
CAGTCGGGAAACCTGTCGTGCCAGCTGCATTAATGAATCGGCCAACGCGCGGGGAGAGGCGGTTTGCGTA
TTGGGCGCTCTTCCGCTTCCTCGCTCACTGACTCGCTGCGCTCGGTCGTTCGGCTGCGGCGAGCGGTATC
AGCTCACTCAAAGGCGGTAATACGGTTATCCACAGAATCAGGGGATAACGCAGGAAAGAACATGTGAGCA
AAAGGCCAGCAAAAGGCCAGGAACCGTAAAAAGGCCGCGTTGCTGGCGTTTTTCCATAGGCTCCGCCCCC
CTGACGAGCATCACAAAAATCGACGCTCAAGTCAGAGGTGGCGAAACCCGACAGGACTATAAAGATACCA
GGCGTTTCCCCCTGGAAGCTCCCTCGTGCGCTCTCCTGTTCCGACCCTGCCGCTTACCGGATACCTGTCC
GCCTTTCTCCCTTCGGGAAGCGTGGCGCTTTCTCATAGCTCACGCTGTAGGTATCTCAGTTCGGTGTAGG
TCGTTCGCTCCAAGCTGGGCTGTGTGCACGAACCCCCCGTTCAGCCCGACCGCTGCGCCTTATCCGGTAA
CTATCGTCTTGAGTCCAACCCGGTAAGACACGACTTATCGCCACTGGCAGCAGCCACTGGTAACAGGATT
AGCAGAGCGAGGTATGTAGGCGGTGCTACAGAGTTCTTGAAGTGGTGGCCTAACTACGGCTACACTAGAA
GAACAGTATTTGGTATCTGCGCTCTGCTGAAGCCAGTTACCTTCGGAAAAAGAGTTGGTAGCTCTTGATC
CGGCAAACAAACCACCGCTGGTAGCGGTGGTTTTTTTGTTTGCAAGCAGCAGATTACGCGCAGAAAAAAA
GGATCTCAAGAAGATCCTTTGATCTTTTCTACGGGGTCTGACGCTCAGTGGAACGAAAACTCACGTTAAG
GCATTTTGGTCATGAGATTATCAAAAAGGATCTTCACCTAGATCCTTTTAAATTAAAAATGAAGTTTTAA
ATCAATCTAAAGTATATATGAGTAAACTTGGTCTGACAGTTACCAATGCTTAATAAGTGAGGCACCTATC
TCAGCGATCTGTCTATTTCGTTCATCCATAGTTGCCTGACTCCCCGTCGTGTAGATAACTACGATACGGG
AGGGCTTACCATCTGGCCCCAGTGCTGCAATGATACCGCGAGACCCACGCTCACCGGCTCCAGATTTATC
AGCAATAAACCAGCCAGCCGGAAGGGCCGAGCGCAGAAGTGGTCCTGCAACTTTATCCGCCTCCATCCAG
TCTATTAATTGTTGCCGGGAAGCTAGAGTAAGTAGTTCGCCAGTTAATAGTTTGCGCAACGTTGTTGCCA
TTGCTACAGGCATCGTGGTGTCACGCTCGTCGTTTGGTATGGCTTCATTCAGCTCCGGTTCCCAACGATC
AAGGCGAGTTACATGATCCCCCATGTTGTGCAAAAAAGCGGTTAGCTCCTTCGGTCCTCCGATCGTTGTC
AGAAGTAAGTTGGCCGCAGTGTTATCACTCATGGTTATGGCAGCACTGCATAATTCTCTTACTGTCATGC
CATCCGTAAGATGCTTTTCTGTGACTGGTGAGTACTCAACCAAGTCATTCTGAGAATAGTGTATGCGGCG
ACCGAGTTGCTCTTGCCCGGCGTCAATACGGGATAATACCGCGCCACATAGCAGAACTTTAAAAGTGCTC
ATCATTGGAAAACGTTCTTCGGGGCGAAAACTCTCAAGGATCTTACCGCTGTTGAGATCCAGTTCGATGT
AACCCACTCGTGCACCCAACTGATCTTCAGCATCTTTTACTTTCACCAGCGTTTCTGGGTGAGCAAAAAC
AGGAAGGCAAAATGCCGCAAAAAAGGGAATAAGGGCGACACGGAAATGTTGAATACTCATACTCTTCCTT
TTTCAATATTATTGAAGCATTTATCAGGGTTATTGTCTCATGAGCGGATACATATTTGAATGTATTTAGA
AAAATAAACAAATAGGGGTTCCGCGCACATTTCCCCGAAAAGTG
Features (pLannotate 1.2.2; 21 found; start..end, strand, type, name):
      7..228     -  rep_origin     M13 ori (fragment) (sequence partly withheld): M13 bacteriophage origin of replication; arrow indicates direction of (+) strand synthesis
    228..515     +  CDS            tyr (fragment) (sequence partly withheld): TYRO_ORYLA - Also known as tyro. Experimental evidence at transcript level: Swiss-Prot protein existence level 2. This is a copper-containing oxidase that functions in the formation of pigments such as melanins and other polyphenolic compounds. From Oryzias latipes (Japanese rice fish) (Japanese killifish).
   1097..1117    +  protein_bind   attB4: mutant version of attB; core recombination site for the Gateway® BP reaction BP Clonase™
   1226..1243    +  promoter       minP (fragment): minimal TATA-box promoter with low basal activity
   1309..1329    +  protein_bind   attB1: mutant version of attB; core recombination site for the Gateway® BP reaction BP Clonase™
   1333..2592    +  CDS            GCaMP2 (fragment): GCaMP2 is a basic (constitutively fluorescent) green fluorescent protein published in 2006, derived from Aequorea victoria.
   2689..2709    -  protein_bind   attB2: mutant version of attB; core recombination site for the Gateway® BP reaction BP Clonase™
   2712..2846    -  polyA_signal   SV40 poly(A) signal: SV40 polyadenylation signal
   2909..2929    -  protein_bind   attB3: mutant version of attB; core recombination site for the Gateway® BP reaction BP Clonase™
   2933..2953    +  CDS            lacZα (fragment): LacZα fragment of β-galactosidase; lacZ fragment
   2969..3103    -  polyA_signal   SV40 poly(A) signal: SV40 polyadenylation signal
   3126..3209    -  CDS            large T antigen (fragment): large T antigen from SV40 (simian virus 40)
   3775..3815    -  misc_feature   MCS (fragment): pBluescript multiple cloning site
   3828..3846    -  promoter       T3 promoter: promoter for bacteriophage T3 RNA polymerase
   3891..3907    -  protein_bind   lac operator: The lac repressor binds to the lac operator to inhibit transcription in E. coli. This inhibition can be relieved by adding lactose or isopropyl-β-D-thiogalactopyranoside (IPTG). lac repressor encoded by lacI
   3915..3945    -  promoter       lac promoter: promoter for the E. coli lac operon
   3960..3981    -  protein_bind   CAP binding site: CAP binding activates transcription in the presence of cAMP. E. coli catabolite activator protein
   3994..4086    -  CDS            lacI (fragment): lac repressor; lacI; The lac repressor binds to the lac operator to inhibit transcription in E. coli. This inhibition can be relieved by adding lactose or isopropyl-β-D-thiogalactopyranoside (IPTG).
   4269..4857    -  rep_origin     ori: high-copy-number ColE1/pMB1/pBR322/pUC origin of replication
   5028..5888    -  CDS            AmpR: β-lactamase; bla; confers resistance to ampicillin, carbenicillin, and related antibiotics
   5889..5993    -  promoter       AmpR promoter: bla
