[The description below was written by a language model from this plasmid's Addgene catalogue record and pLannotate feature annotations shown in this document.]
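Description:
pDestTol2-QUAS:GCaMP7a is a zebrafish Tol2 transgenesis plasmid assembled by multisite Gateway cloning in the pDestTol2 destination backbone. It is maintained in E. coli through a high-copy ColE1/pUC-type origin and selected with ampicillin via the bla gene and its native promoter. pBluescript-derived remnants (lac promoter and operator, T3 promoter, MCS fragment, partial M13/f1 origin) are also annotated. The Tol2 transposon arms are not labelled as such in the feature table. However, the fragment scored as medaka tyrosinase probably reflects Tol2-flanking sequence, since Tol2 was originally isolated from the medaka tyrosinase locus. In vectors of this kind the arms let Tol2 transposase excise the cargo and integrate it into the fish genome.

The payload is the QUAS:GCaMP7a-pA cassette, laid out between Gateway recombination scars in the order attB4, attB1, attB2, attB3. Between attB4 and attB1 lies the 5′ element, where only a minimal TATA-box promoter fragment is annotated. The QUAS sites (binding sites for the QF transcriptional activator of the Neurospora Q system) named in the record are not called by the annotation tool. The attB1–attB2 interval holds the calcium indicator coding sequence, detected as a GCaMP2-like match, consistent with GCaMP7a being a GCaMP-family sensor. An SV40 polyadenylation signal follows, with a second SV40 poly(A) from the backbone downstream. Expression should therefore depend on a QF driver, giving binary, cell-type-restricted expression of the sensor. The plasmid was used to generate the Tg(QUAS:GCaMP7a)c594 line, in work on genetically defined nucleus incertus neurons. The listed backbone, insert and total sizes do not add up; the sequenced record is about 6.0 kb.
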