Addgene plasmid #184817: pDestTol2-QUAS:GCaMP7a
Purpose: Used to generate the Tg(QUAS:GCaMP7a)c594 transgenic line. GCaMP7a from Muto et al., 2013 (https://doi.org/10.1016/j.cub.2012.12.040).
Depositing lab: Marnie Halpern. Depositing organization: Dartmouth College and Medical School. Publication: Genetically defined nucleus incertus neurons differ in connectivity and function. Spikol ED, Cheng J, Macurak M, Subedi A, Halpern ME. Elife. 2024 May 31;12:RP89516. doi: 10.7554/eLife.89516. PubMed 38819436.
Backbone
  Vector backbone: pDestTol2
  Backbone size w/o insert (bp): 5883
  Total vector size (bp): 6009
  Vector type: zebrafish Tol2 transgenesis
Growth in bacteria
  Bacterial resistance: Ampicillin, 100 μg/mL
  Growth temperature: 37°C
  Growth strain: DH5alpha
  Copy number: Unknown
Gene/Insert
  Gene/Insert name: QUAS:GCaMP7a-pA
  Insert size (bp): 1788
  Cloning method: Gateway Cloning
  Sequencing primers: 5′ M13R; 3′ M13F
Terms and licenses: Academic/Nonprofit Terms; Industry Terms: Not Available to Industry
Depositor comments: Please visit https://www.biorxiv.org/content/10.1101/2022.04.07.487414v1 for bioRxiv preprint.
How to cite: pDestTol2-QUAS:GCaMP7a was a gift from Marnie Halpern (Addgene plasmid # 184817 ; http://n2t.net/addgene:184817 ; RRID:Addgene_184817)
